>Addgene plasmid #45899 | pSV HA eIF2beta (Pro110-113) | addgene partial sequence | sequence record 66247 | SV40pro-F 5'-TATTTATGCAGAGGCCGAGG-3'
CAGAAGTAGTGAGGAGGCTTTTTTGGAGGCCTAGGCTTTTGCAAAAAGCTCTCTGGCTAACTAGAGAACC
CACTGCTTACTGGCTTATCGAAATTAATACGACTCACTATAGGGAGACCCAAGCTGGCTAGCGTTTAAAC
TTAAGCTTACTAGTGGTACCATGTATGATGTTCCTGATTATGCTAGCCTCGGATCCATGTCCGGGGACGA
GATGATTTTTGATCCTACTATGAGCAAAAAGAAAAAGAAGAAGAAGAAGCCTTTTATGTTAGATGAAGAA
GGTGATGCCCAGACAGAAGAAACCCAGCCCTCAGAGACAAAAGAAGTGGAGCCAGAACCAACTGAAGAAA
AAGACGTGGACGCTGATGAGGAAGACAGTAGGAAGAAAGATGCTTCTGATGACTTAGATGATTTGAACTT
CTTTAATCAAAAGAAAAAGAAGAAAAAGACAAAAAAGATATTTGACATTGATGAAGCTGAAGAAGCTATA
AAGGATGTTAAGATTGAGAGTGATGCTCAAGAGGCAGCCGAGGCAGAGGATGATCTAGACATTATGCTTG
GCAACAAAAAAAAGAAAAAGAAGAATGTTAAATTCCCAGAAGAAGATGAAATACTAGAAAAAGACGAAGC
TTTAGAAGATGAAGACAGTAAAAAAGATGATGGTATTTCATTCAGTAGCCAAACTGCTTGGGCAGGCTCA
GAAAGAGACTACACATATGAGGAGTTGCTGAACCGAGTGTTCAACATCATGAGAGAAAAGAATCCAGATA
TGGTTGCTGGAGAGAAGAGGAAATTTGTTATGAAACCTCCACAGGTCGTCCGAGTAGGAACCAAGAAAAC
TTCTTTTGTCAATTTTACAGATATCTGTAAACTATTACATCGTCAACCCAAACATCTCCTTGCATTTTTA
TTGGCAGAATTGGGTACAAGTGGT
