[The description below was written by a language model from this plasmid's Addgene catalogue record.]
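Description:
pSV HA eIF2beta (Pro110-113) is a mammalian expression plasmid built on the Invitrogen pZeoSV2 backbone (about 3.5 kb without insert). The backbone was modified by placing an HA epitope tag between the HindIII and BamHI sites. A single Zeocin (bleomycin-family) resistance marker provides selection both in E. coli and in transfected mammalian cells. The record lists the copy number as unknown and includes no feature table, so the origin of replication and other backbone elements are not itemised. The use of a BGH reverse sequencing primer suggests a BGH polyadenylation region lies downstream of the cloning site.

The insert is mouse eIF2beta (Eif2s2), the beta subunit of eukaryotic translation initiation factor 2. It was cloned between BamHI and EcoRI, both of which are retained, so that it is expressed from the SV40 promoter with an N-terminal HA tag supplied by the vector. The coding sequence carries two proline-to-alanine substitutions, P110A and P113A. According to the depositor's notes, the mutant was assembled from two PCR fragments amplified from a GST-eIF2beta plasmid, which were joined through an XbaI site and ligated into the vector. Those notes call the change a "deletion", whereas the mutation field lists point substitutions, and the record does not resolve this discrepancy.

The associated publication concerns modulation of protein translation by the adaptor protein Nck-1. This suggests the construct was used to express an HA-detectable eIF2beta variant with altered proline residues in mammalian cells, probably for comparison with the wild-type protein in interaction or translation studies. The record does not state the specific experimental purpose.
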