Addgene plasmid #45899: pSV HA eIF2beta (Pro110-113)
Depositing lab: Louise Larose. Depositing organization: McGill University. Publication: Modulation of protein translation by Nck-1. Kebache S, Zuo D, Chevet E, Larose L. Proc Natl Acad Sci U S A. 2002 Apr 16;99(8):5406-11. 10.1073/pnas.082483399 PubMed 11959995.
Backbone
  Vector backbone: pZeoSV2
  Backbone manufacturer: Invitrogen
  Backbone size w/o insert (bp): 3500
  Modifications to backbone: Added HA tag between HindIII and BamHI sites.
  Vector type: Mammalian Expression
  Selectable markers: Zeocin
Growth in bacteria
  Bacterial resistance: Bleocin (Zeocin), 50 μg/mL
  Growth temperature: 37°C
  Growth strain: DH5alpha
  Copy number: Unknown
Gene/Insert
  Gene/Insert name: eIF2beta (alt names: eIF2S2; eukaryotic translation initiation factor 2, subunit 2 (beta); eIF2beta)
  Species: M. musculus (mouse)
  Mutation: P110A, P113A
  Entrez Gene: Eif2s2 (a.k.a. RP23-480H10.3, 2810026E11Rik, 38kDa, AA408636, AA571381, AA986487, AW822225, D2Ertd303e, EIF2, EIF2B)
  Promoter: SV40
  Tag / fusion protein: HA (N terminal on backbone)
  Cloning method: Restriction Enzyme; 5′ cloning site BamHI (not destroyed); 3′ cloning site EcoRI (not destroyed)
  Sequencing primers: 5′ SV40pro F; 3′ BGH Reverse
Terms and licenses: Academic/Nonprofit Terms; Industry Terms: Not Available to Industry
Depositor comments: Two fragments were PCR amplified from GST-eIF2beta (Addgene plasmid 45900) and ligated together with vector to incorporate deletion. Xba1 site is used to ligate the 2 parts of eIF2beta.
How to cite: pSV HA eIF2beta (Pro110-113) was a gift from Louise Larose (Addgene plasmid # 45899 ; http://n2t.net/addgene:45899 ; RRID:Addgene_45899)
